>Addgene plasmid #89698 | pFosill-4 | depositor full sequence | sequence record 173832 | pFosill-4 sequence 9848 bps
TAATACGACTCACTATAGGGAGAAGCTTGCTGAGGACACTCTTTCCCTACACGACGCTCTTCCGATCTTC
ATCCACGTGCATGCTGGATCCGATACAGATCGGAAGAGCACACGTCTGAACTCCAGTCACATCCTCAGCG
ATCCTATAGTGTCACCTAAATCGTATGCGGCCGCCCGGGCCGTCGACCAATTCTCATGTTTGACAGCTTA
TCATCGAATTTCTGCCATTCATCCGCTTATTATCACTTATTCAGGCGTAGCACCAGGCGTTTAAGGGCAC
CAATAACTGCCTTAAAAAAATTACGCCCCGCCCTGCCACTCATCGCAGTACTGTTGTAATTCATTAAGCA
TTCTGCCGACATGGAAGCCATCACAGACGGCATGATGAACCTGAATCGCCAGCGGCATCAGCACCTTGTC
GCCTTGCGTATAATATTTGCCCATGGTGAAAACGGGGGCGAAGAAGTTGTCCATATTGGCCACGTTTAAA
TCAAAACTGGTGAAACTCACCCAGGGATTGGCTGAGACGAAAAACATATTCTCAATAAACCCTTTAGGGA
AATAGGCCAGGTTTTCACCGTAACACGCCACATCTTGCGAATATATGTGTAGAAACTGCCGGAAATCGTC
GTGGTATTCACTCCAGAGCGATGAAAACGTTTCAGTTTGCTCATGGAAAACGGTGTAACAAGGGTGAACA
CTATCCCATATCACCAGCTCACCGTCTTTCATTGCCATACGGAATTCCGGATGAGCATTCATCAGGCGGG
CAAGAATGTGAATAAAGGCCGGATAAAACTTGTGCTTATTTTTCTTTACGGTCTTTAAAAAGGCCGTAAT
ATCCAGCTGAACGGTCTGGTTATAGGTACATTGAGCAACTGACTGAAATGCCTCAAAATGTTCTTTACGA
TGCCATTGGGATATATCAACGGTGGTATATCCAGTGATTTTTTTCTCCATTTTAGCTTCCTTAGCTCCTG
AAAATCTCGATAACTCAAAAAATACGCCCGGTAGTGATCTTATTTCATTATGGTGAAAGTTGGAACCTCT
TACGTGCCGATCAACGTCTCATTTTCGCCAAAAGTTGGCCCAGGGCTTCCCGGTATCAACAGGGACACCA
GGATTTATTTATTCTGCGAAGTGATCTTCCGTCACAGGTATTTATTCGCGATAAGCTCATGGAGCGGCGT
AACCGTCGCACAGGAAGGACAGAGAAAGCGCGGATCTGGGAAGTGACGGACAGAACGGTCAGGACCTGGA
TTGGGGAGGCGGTTGCCGCCGCTGCTGCTGACGGTGTGACGTTCTCTGTTCCGGTCACACCACATACGTT
CCGCCATTCCTATGCGATGCACATGCTGTATGCCGGTATACCGCTGAAAGTTCTGCAAAGCCTGATGGGA
CATAAGTCCATCAGTTCAACGGAAGTCTACACGAAGGTTTTTGCGCTGGATGTGGCTGCCCGGCACCGGG
TGCAGTTTGCGATGCCGGAGTCTGATGCGGTTGCGATGCTGAAACAATTATCCTGAGAATAAATGCCTTG
GCCTTTATATGGAAATGTGGAACTGAGTGGATATGCTGTTTTTGTCTGTTAAACAGAGAAGCTGGCTGTT
ATCCACTGAGAAGCGAACGAAACAGTCGGGAAAATCTCCCATTATCGTAGAGATCCGCATTATTAATCTC
AGGAGCCTGTGTAGCGTTTATAGGAAGTAGTGTTCTGTCATGATGCCTGCAAGCGGTAACGAAAACGATT
TGAATATGCCTTCAGGAACAATAGAAATCTTCGTGCGGTGTTACGTTGAAGTGGAGCGGATTATGTCAGC
AATGGACAGAACAACCTAATGAACACAGAACCATGATGTGGTCTGTCCTTTTACAGCCAGTAGGCTCGCC
GCAGTCGAGCGACGGCGAAGCCCTCGAGTGAGCGAGGAAGCACCAGGGAACAGCACTTATATATTCTGCT
TACACACGATGCCTGAAAAAACTTCCCTTGGGGTTATCCACTTATCCACGGGGATATTTTTATAATTATT
TTTTTTATAGTTTTTAGATCTTCTTTTTTAGAGCGCCTTGTAGGCCTTTATCCATGCTGGTTCTAGAGAA
GGTGTTGTGACAAATTGCCCTTTCAGTGTGACAAATCACCCTCAAATGACAGTCCTGTCTGTGACAAATT
GCCCTTAACCCTGTGACAAATTGCCCTCAGAAGAAGCTGTTTTTTCACAAAGTTATCCCTGCTTATTGAC
TCTTTTTTATTTAGTGTGACAATCTAAAAACTTGTCACACTTCACATGGATCTGTCATGGCGGAAACAGC
GGTTATCAATCACAAGAAACGTAAAAATAGCCCGCGAATCGTCCAGTCAAACGACCTCACTGAGGCGGCA
TATAGTCTCTCCCGGGATCAAAAACGTATGCTGTATCTGTTCGTTGACCAGATCAGAAAATCTGATGGCA
CCCTACAGGAACATGACGGTATCTGCGAGATCCATGTTGCTAAATATGCTGAAATATTCGGATTGACCTC
TGCGGAAGCCAGTAAGGATATACGGCAGGCATTGAAGAGTTTCGCGGGGAAGGAAGTGGTTTTTTATCGC
CCTGAAGAGGATGCCGGCGATGAAAAAGGCTATGAATCTTTTCCTTGGTTTATCAAACGTGCGCACAGTC
CATCCAGAGGGCTTTACAGTGTACATATCAACCCATATCTCATTCCCTTCTTTATCGGGTTACAGAACCG
GTTTACGCAGTTTCGGCTTAGTGAAACAAAAGAAATCACCAATCCGTATGCCATGCGTTTATACGAATCC
CTGTGTCAGTATCGTAAGCCGGATGGCTCAGGCATCGTCTCTCTGAAAATCGACTGGATCATAGAGCGTT
ACCAGCTGCCTCAAAGTTACCAGCGTATGCCTGACTTCCGCCGCCGCTTCCTGCAGGTCTGTGTTAATGA
GATCAACAGCAGAACTCCAATGCGCCTCTCATACATTGAGAAAAAGAAAGGCCGCCAGACGACTCATATC
GTATTTTCCTTCCGCGATATCACTTCCATGACGACAGGATAGTCTGAGGGTTATCTGTCACAGATTTGAG
GGTGGTTCGTCACATTTGTTCTGACCTACTGAGGGTAATTTGTCACAGTTTTGCTGTTTCCTTCAGCCTG
CATGGATTTTCTCATACTTTTTGAACTGTAATTTTTAAGGAAGCCAAATTTGAGGGCAGTTTGTCACAGT
TGATTTCCTTCTCTTTCCCTTCGTCATGTGACCTGATATCGGGGGTTAGTTCGTCATCATTGATGAGGGT
TGATTATCACAGTTTATTACTCTGAATTGGCTATCCGCGTGTGTACCTCTACCTGGAGTTTTTCCCACGG
TGGATATTTCTTCTTGCGCTGAGCGTAAGAGCTATCTGACAGAACAGTTCTTCTTTGCTTCCTCGCCAGT
TCGCTCGCTATGCTCGGTTACACGGCTGCGGCGAGCGCTAGTGATAATAAGTGACTGAGGTATGTGCTCC
TCTTATCTCCTTTTGTAGTGTTGCTCTTATTTTAAACAACTTTGCGGTTTTTTGATGACTTTGCGATTTT
GTTGTTGCTTTGCAGTAAATTGCAAGATTTAATAAAAAAACGCAAAGCAATGATTAAAGGATGTTCAGAA
TGAAACTCATGGAAACACTTAACCAGTGCATAAACGCTGGTCATGAAATGACGAAGGCTATCGCCATTGC
ACAGTTTAATGATGACAGCCCGGAAGCGAGGAAAATAACCCGGCGCTGGAGAATAGGTGAAGCAGCGGAT
TTAGTTGGGGTTTCTTCTCAGGCTATCAGAGATGCCGAGAAAGCAGGGCGACTACCGCACCCGGATATGG
AAATTCGAGGACGGGTTGAGCAACGAGTTGGTTATACAATTGAACAAATTAATCATATGCGTGATGTGTT
TGGTACGCGATTGCGACGTGCTGAAGACGTATTTCCACCGGTGATCGGGGTTGCTGCTCATAAAGGTGGC
GTTTACAAAACCTCAGTTTCTGTTCATCTTGCTCAGGATCTGGCTCTGAAGGGGCTACGAGTTTTGCTCG
TGGAAGGTAACGACCCCCAGGGAACAGCCTCAATGTATCACGGATGGGTACCAGATCTTCATATTCATGC
AGAAGACACTCTCCTGCCTTTCTATCTTGGGGAAAAGGACGATGTCACTTATGCAATAAAGCCCACTTGC
TGGCCGGGGCTTGACATTATTCCTTCCTGTCTGGCTCTGCACCGTATTGAAACTGAGTTAATGGGCAAAT
TTGATGAAGGTAAACTGCCCACCGATCCACACCTGATGCTCCGACTGGCCATTGAAACTGTTGCTCATGA
CTATGATGTCATAGTTATTGACAGCGCACCTAACCTGGGTATCGGCACGATTAATGTCGTATGTGCTGCT
GATGTGCTGATTGTTCCCACGCCTGCTGAGTTGTTTGACTACACCTCCGCACTGCAGTTTTTCGATATGC
TTCGTGATCTGCTCAAGAACGTTGATCTTAAAGGGTTCGAGCCTGATGTACGTATTTTGCTTACCAAATA
CAGCAATAGTAATGGCTCTCAGTCCCCGTGGATGGAGGAGCAAATTCGGGATGCCTGGGGAAGCATGGTT
CTAAAAAATGTTGTACGTGAAACGGATGAAGTTGGTAAAGGTCAGATCCGGATGAGAACTGTTTTTGAAC
AGGCCATTGATCAACGCTCCTCAACTGGTGCCTGGAGAAATGCTCTTTCTATTTGGGAACCTGTCTGCAA
TGAAATTTTCGATCGTCTGATTAAACCACGCTGGGAGATTAGATAATGAAGCGTGCGCCTGTTATTCCAA
AACATACGCTCAATACTCAACCGGTTGAAGATACTTCGTTATCGACACCAGCTGCCCCGATGGTGGATTC
GTTAATTGCGCGCGTAGGAGTAATGGCTCGCGGTAATGCCATTACTTTGCCTGTATGTGGTCGGGATGTG
AAGTTTACTCTTGAAGTGCTCCGGGGTGATAGTGTTGAGAAGACCTCTCGGGTATGGTCAGGTAATGAAC
GTGACCAGGAGCTGCTTACTGAGGACGCACTGGATGATCTCATCCCTTCTTTTCTACTGACTGGTCAACA
GACACCGGCGTTCGGTCGAAGAGTATCTGGTGTCATAGAAATTGCCGATGGGAGTCGCCGTCGTAAAGCT
GCTGCACTTACCGAAAGTGATTATCGTGTTCTGGTTGGCGAGCTGGATGATGAGCAGATGGCTGCATTAT
CCAGATTGGGTAACGATTATCGCCCAACAAGTGCTTATGAACGTGGTCAGCGTTATGCAAGCCGATTGCA
GAATGAATTTGCTGGAAATATTTCTGCGCTGGCTGATGCGGAAAATATTTCACGTAAGATTATTACCCGC
TGTATCAACACCGCCAAATTGCCTAAATCAGTTGTTGCTCTTTTTTCTCACCCCGGTGAACTATCTGCCC
GGTCAGGTGATGCACTTCAAAAAGCCTTTACAGATAAAGAGGAATTACTTAAGCAGCAGGCATCTAACCT
TCATGAGCAGAAAAAAGCTGGGGTGATATTTGAAGCTGAAGAAGTTATCACTCTTTTAACTTCTGTGCTT
AAAACGTCATCTGCATCAAGAACTAGTTTAAGCTCACGACATCAGTTTGCTCCTGGAGCGACAGTATTGT
ATAAGGGCGATAAAATGGTGCTTAACCTGGACAGGTCTCGTGTTCCAACTGAGTGTATAGAGAAAATTGA
GGCCATTCTTAAGGAACTTGAAAAGCCAGCACCCTGATGCGACCACGTTTTAGTCTACGTTTATCTGTCT
TTACTTAATGTCCTTTGTTACAGGCCAGAAAGCATAACTGGCCTGAATATTCTCTCTGGGCCCACTGTTC
CACTTGTATCGTCGGTCTGATAATCAGACTGGGACCACGGTCCCACTCGTATCGTCGGTCTGATTATTAG
TCTGGGACCACGGTCCCACTCGTATCGTCGGTCTGATTATTAGTCTGGGACCACGGTCCCACTCGTATCG
TCGGTCTGATAATCAGACTGGGACCACGGTCCCACTCGTATCGTCGGTCTGATTATTAGTCTGGGACCAT
GGTCCCACTCGTATCGTCGGTCTGATTATTAGTCTGGGACCACGGTCCCACTCGTATCGTCGGTCTGATT
ATTAGTCTGGAACCACGGTCCCACTCGTATCGTCGGTCTGATTATTAGTCTGGGACCACGGTCCCACTCG
TATCGTCGGTCTGATTATTAGTCTGGGACCACGATCCCACTCGTGTTGTCGGTCTGATTATCGGTCTGGG
ACCACGGTCCCACTTGTATTGTCGATCAGACTATCAGCGTGAGACTACGATTCCATCAATGCCTGTCAAG
GGCAAGTATTGACATGTCGTCGTAACCTGTAGAACGGAGTAACCTCGGTGTGCGGTTGTATGCCTGCTGT
GGATTGCTGCTGTGTCCTGCTTATCCACAACATTTTGCGCACGGTTATGTGGACAAAATACCTGGTTACC
CAGGCCGTGCCGGCACGTTAACCGGGCTGCATCCGATGCAAGTGTGTCGCTGTCGACGAGCTCGCGAGCT
CGGACATGAGGTTGCCCCGTATTCAGTGTCGCTGATTTGTATTGTCTGAAGTTGTTTTTACGTTAAGTTG
ATGCAGATCAATTAATACGATACCTGCGTCATAATTGATTATTTGACGTGGTTTGATGGCCTCCACGCAC
GTTGTGATATGTAGATGATAATCATTATCACTTTACGGGTCCTTTCCGGTGATCCGACAGGTTACGGGGC
GGCGACCTCGCGGGTTTTCGCTATTTATGAAAATTTTCCGGTTTAAGGCGTTTCCGTTCTTCTTCGTCAT
AACTTAATGTTTTTATTTAAAATACCCTCTGAAAAGAAAGGAAACGACAGGTGCTGAAAGCGAGGCTTTT
TGGCCTCTGTCGTTTCCTTTCTCTGTTTTTGTCCGTGGAATGAACAATGGAAGTCCTGGCGTAATAGCGA
AGAGGCCCGCACCGATCGCCCTTCCCAACAGTTGCGCAGCCTGAATGGCGAATGGCGCCTGATGCGGTAT
TTTCTCCTTACGCATCTGTGCGGTATTTCACACCGCATATGGTGCACTCTCAGTACAATCTGCTCTGATG
CCGCATAGTTAAGCCAGCCCCGACACCCGCCAACACCCGCTGACGCGCCCTGACGGGCTTGTCTGCTCCC
GGCATCCGCTTACAGACAAGCTGTGACCGTCTCCGGGAGCTGCATGTGTCAGAGGTTTTCACCGTCATCA
CCGAAACGCGCGAGACGAAAGGGCCTCGTGATACGCCTATTTTTATAGGTTAATGTCATGATAATAATGG
TTTCTTAGACGTCAGGTGGCACTTTTCGGGGAAATGTGCGCGGAACCCCTATTTGTTTATTTTTCTAAAT
ACATTCAAATATGTATCCGCTCATGAGACAATAACCCTGATAAATGCTTCAATAATATTGAAAAAGGAAG
AGTATGAGTATTCAACATTTCCGTGTCGCCCTTATTCCCTTTTTTGCGGCATTTTGCCTTCCTGTTTTTG
CTCACCCAGAAACGCTGGTGAAAGTAAAAGATGCTGAAGATCAGTTGGGTGCACGAGTGGGTTACATCGA
ACTGGATCTCAACAGCGGTAAGATCCTTGAGAGTTTTCGCCCCGAAGAACGTTTTCCAATGATGAGCACT
TTTAAAGTTCTGCTATGTGGCGCGGTATTATCCCGTATTGACGCCGGGCAAGAGCAACTCGGTCGCCGCA
TACACTATTCTCAGAATGACTTGGTTGAGTACTCACCAGTCACAGAAAAGCATCTTACGGATGGCATGAC
AGTAAGAGAATTATGCAGTGCTGCCATAACCATGAGTGATAACACTGCGGCCAACTTACTTCTGACAACG
ATCGGAGGACCGAAGGAGCTAACCGCTTTTTTGCACAACATGGGGGATCATGTAACTCGCCTTGATCGTT
GGGAACCGGAGCTGAATGAAGCCATACCAAACGACGAGCGTGACACCACGATGCCTGTAGCAATGGCAAC
AACGTTGCGCAAACTATTAACTGGCGAACTACTTACTCTAGCTTCCCGGCAACAATTAATAGACTGGATG
GAGGCGGATAAAGTTGCAGGACCACTTCTGCGCTCGGCCCTTCCGGCTGGCTGGTTTATTGCTGATAAAT
CTGGAGCCGGTGAGCGTGGGTCTCGCGGTATCATTGCAGCACTGGGGCCAGATGGTAAGCCCTCCCGTAT
CGTAGTTATCTACACGACGGGGAGTCAGGCAACTATGGATGAACGAAATAGACAGATCGCTGAGATAGGT
GCCTCACTGATTAAGCATTGGTAACTGTCAGACCAAGTTTACTCATATATACTTTAGATTGATTTAAAAC
TTCATTTTTAATTTAAAAGGATCTAGGTGAAGATCCTTTTTGATAATCTCATGACCAAAATCCCTTAACG
TGAGTTTTCGTTCCACTGAGCGTCAGACCCCGTAGAAAAGATCAAAGGATCTTCTTGAGATCCTTTTTTT
CTGCGCGTAATCTGCTGCTTGCAAACAAAAAAACCACCGCTACCAGCGGTGGTTTGTTTGCCGGATCAAG
AGCTACCAACTCTTTTTCCGAAGGTAACTGGCTTCAGCAGAGCGCAGATACCAAATACTGTCCTTCTAGT
GTAGCCGTAGTTAGGCCACCACTTCAAGAACTCTGTAGCACCGCCTACATACCTCGCTCTGCTAATCCTG
TTACCAGTGGCTGCTGCCAGTGGCGATAAGTCGTGTCTTACCGGGTTGGACTCAAGACGATAGTTACCGG
ATAAGGCGCAGCGGTCGGGCTGAACGGGGGGTTCGTGCACACAGCCCAGCTTGGAGCGAACGACCTACAC
CGAACTGAGATACCTACAGCGTGAGCATTGAGAAAGCGCCACGCTTCCCGAAGGGAGAAAGGCGGACAGG
TATCCGGTAAGCGGCAGGGTCGGAACAGGAGAGCGCACGAGGGAGCTTCCAGGGGGAAACGCCTGGTATC
TTTATAGTCCTGTCGGGTTTCGCCACCTCTGACTTGAGCGTCGATTTTTGTGATGCTCGTCAGGGGGGCG
GAGCCTATGGAAAAACGCCAGCAACGCGGCCTTTTTACGGTTCCTGGCCTTTTGCTGGCCTTTTGCTCAC
ATGTTCTTTCCTGCGTTATCCCCTGATTCTGTGGATAACCGTATTACCGCCTTTGAGTGAGCTGATACCG
CTCGCCGCAGCCGAACGACCGAGCGCAGCGAGTCAGTGAGCGAGGAAGCGGAGGAGCGCCCAATACGCAA
ACCGCCTCTGTTTAAACGTTGGCCGATTCATTAATGCAGCTTGCGCCGTTCCACTTCGATGCGTCAGTGA
AGCGACATGAGGCGCGCCCGTATTCAGTGTCGCTGATTTGTATTGTCTGAAGTTGTTTTTACGTTAAGTT
GAAGCAGATCAATTAATACGATACCTGCGTCATAATTGATTATTTGACGTGGTTTGATGGCCTCCACGCA
CGTTGTGATATGTAGAAGATAATCATTATCACTTTACGGGTCCTTTCCGGTGATCCGACAGGTTACGGGG
CGGCGACCTCGCGGGTTTTCGCTATTTATGAAAATTTTCCGGTTTAAGGCGTTTCCGTTCTTCTTCGTCA
TAACTTAATGAATTTATTTAAAATACCCTCTGAAAAGAAAGGAAACGACAGGTGCTGAAAGCGAGCTTTT
TGGCCTCTGTCGTTTCCTTTCTCTGTTTTTGTCCGTGGAATGAACAATGGAAGTCCGAGCTCATCGCTAA
TAACTTCGTATAGCATACATTATACGAAGTTATATTCGATGCGGCCGC
Features (pLannotate 1.2.2; 22 found; start..end, strand, type, name):
      1..19      +  promoter       T7 promoter: promoter for bacteriophage T7 RNA polymerase
    144..161     -  promoter       SP6 promoter (fragment): promoter for bacteriophage SP6 RNA polymerase
    200..217     +  promoter       tet promoter (fragment): E. coli promoter for tetracycline efflux protein gene
    301..960     -  CDS            CmR: chloramphenicol acetyltransferase; cat; confers resistance to chloramphenicol
    961..1063    -  promoter       cat promoter: promoter of the E. coli cat gene encoding chloramphenicol acetyltransferase
   1179..1523    +  CDS            resD (fragment): REDF_ECOLI - Also known as D. Protein inferred from homology: Swiss-Prot protein existence level 3. Acts as a repressor of transcription and as a site-specific resolvase that cleaves at the RfsF site. From Escherichia coli (strain K12).
   1987..2206    +  rep_origin     ori2: secondary origin of replication for the bacterial F plasmid; also known as oriS
   2297..3052    +  CDS            repE: replication initiation protein for the bacterial F plasmid; repE
   3055..3305    +  misc_feature   incC: incC; incompatibility region of the bacterial F plasmid
   3631..4806    +  CDS            sopA: partitioning protein for the bacterial F plasmid; sopA
   4806..5777    +  CDS            sopB: partitioning protein for the bacterial F plasmid; sopB
   5850..6323    +  misc_feature   sopC: sopC; centromere-like partitioning region of the bacterial F plasmid
   6423..6569    +  CDS            yuaZ (fragment): YUAZ_ECO57 - Protein predicted: Swiss-Prot protein existence level 4. From Escherichia coli O157:H7.
   6583..6982    -  misc_feature   cos: lambda cos site; allows packaging into phage lambda particles
   6986..7052    +  CDS            lacZα (fragment): LacZα fragment of β-galactosidase; lacZ fragment
   7058..7157    -  misc_feature   bom (fragment): basis of mobility region from pBR322
   7259..7294    -  CDS            rop (fragment): Rop protein, which maintains plasmids at low copy number; rop
   7389..7493    +  promoter       AmpR promoter: bla
   7494..8354    +  CDS            AmpR: β-lactamase; bla; confers resistance to ampicillin, carbenicillin, and related antibiotics
   8525..9113    +  rep_origin     ori: high-copy-number ColE1/pMB1/pBR322/pUC origin of replication
   9397..9782    -  misc_feature   cos: lambda cos site; allows packaging into phage lambda particles
   9800..9833    +  protein_bind   loxP: Cre-mediated recombination occurs in the 8-bp core sequence (GCATACAT). Cre recombinase
