>Addgene plasmid #89698 | pFosill-4 | addgene full sequence | sequence record 177095 | Addgene NGS Result
TAATACGACTCACTATAGGGAGAAGCTTGCTGAGGACACTCTTTCCCTACACGACGCTCTTCCGATCTTC
ATCCACGTGCATGCTGGATCCGATACAGATCGGAAGAGCACACGTCTGAACTCCAGTCACATCCTCAGCG
ATCCTATAGTGTCACCTAAATCGTATGCGGCCGCCCGGGCCGTCGACCAATTCTCATGTTTGACAGCTTA
TCATCGAATTTCTGCCATTCATCCGCTTATTATCACTTATTCAGGCGTAGCAACCAGGCGTTTAAGGGCA
CCAATAACTGCCTTAAAAAAATTACGCCCCGCCCTGCCACTCATCGCAGTACTGTTGTAATTCATTAAGC
ATTCTGCCGACATGGAAGCCATCACAAACGGCATGATGAACCTGAATCGCCAGCGGCATCAGCACCTTGT
CGCCTTGCGTATAATATTTGCCCATGGTGAAAACGGGGGCGAAGAAGTTGTCCATATTGGCCACGTTTAA
ATCAAAACTGGTGAAACTCACCCAGGGATTGGCTGAGACGAAAAACATATTCTCAATAAACCCTTTAGGG
AAATAGGCCAGGTTTTCACCGTAACACGCCACATCTTGCGAATATATGTGTAGAAACTGCCGGAAATCGT
CGTGGTATTCACTCCAGAGCGATGAAAACGTTTCAGTTTGCTCATGGAAAACGGTGTAACAAGGGTGAAC
ACTATCCCATATCACCAGCTCACCGTCTTTCATTGCCATACGGAATTCCGGATGAGCATTCATCAGGCGG
GCAAGAATGTGAATAAAGGCCGGATAAAACTTGTGCTTATTTTTCTTTACGGTCTTTAAAAAGGCCGTAA
TATCCAGCTGAACGGTCTGGTTATAGGTACATTGAGCAACTGACTGAAATGCCTCAAAATGTTCTTTACG
ATGCCATTGGGATATATCAACGGTGGTATATCCAGTGATTTTTTTCTCCATTTTAGCTTCCTTAGCTCCT
GAAAATCTCGATAACTCAAAAAATACGCCCGGTAGTGATCTTATTTCATTATGGTGAAAGTTGGAACCTC
TTACGTGCCGATCAACGTCTCATTTTCGCCAAAAGTTGGCCCAGGGCTTCCCGGTATCAACAGGGACACC
AGGATTTATTTATTCTGCGAAGTGATCTTCCGTCACAGGTATTTATTCGCGATAAGCTCATGGAGCGGCG
TAACCGTCGCACAGGAAGGACAGAGAAAGCGCGGATCTGGGAAGTGACGGACAGAACGGTCAGGACCTGG
ATTGGGGAGGCGGTTGCCGCCGCTGCTGCTGACGGTGTGACGTTCTCTGTTCCGGTCACACCACATACGT
TCCGCCATTCCTATGCGATGCACATGCTGTATGCCGGTATACCGCTGAAAGTTCTGCAAAGCCTGATGGG
ACATAAGTCCATCAGTTCAACGGAAGTCTACACGAAGGTTTTTGCGCTGGATGTGGCTGCCCGGCACCGG
GTGCAGTTTGCGATGCCGGAGTCTGATGCGGTTGCGATGCTGAAACAATTATCCTGAGAATAAATGCCTT
GGCCTTTATATGGAAATGTGGAACTGAGTGGATATGCTGTTTTTGTCTGTTAAACAGAGAAGCTGGCTGT
TATCCACTGAGAAGCGAACGAAACAGTCGGGAAAATCTCCCATTATCGTAGAGATCCGCATTATTAATCT
CAGGAGCCTGTGTAGCGTTTATAGGAAGTAGTGTTCTGTCATGATGCCTGCAAGCGGTAACGAAAACGAT
TTGAATATGCCTTCAGGAACAATAGAAATCTTCGTGCGGTGTTACGTTGAAGTGGAGCGGATTATGTCAG
CAATGGACAGAACAACCTAATGAACACAGAACCATGATGTGGTCTGTCCTTTTACAGCCAGTAGTGCTCG
CCGCAGTCGAGCGACAGGGCGAAGCCCTCGAGTGAGCGAGGAAGCACCAGGGAACAGCACTTATATATTC
TGCTTACACACGATGCCTGAAAAAACTTCCCTTGGGGTTATCCACTTATCCACGGGGATATTTTTATAAT
TATTTTTTTTATAGTTTTTAGATCTTCTTTTTTAGAGCGCCTTGTAGGCCTTTATCCATGCTGGTTCTAG
AGAAGGTGTTGTGACAAATTGCCCTTTCAGTGTGACAAATCACCCTCAAATGACAGTCCTGTCTGTGACA
AATTGCCCTTAACCCTGTGACAAATTGCCCTCAGAAGAAGCTGTTTTTTCACAAAGTTATCCCTGCTTAT
TGACTCTTTTTTATTTAGTGTGACAATCTAAAAACTTGTCACACTTCACATGGATCTGTCATGGCGGAAA
CAGCGGTTATCAATCACAAGAAACGTAAAAATAGCCCGCGAATCGTCCAGTCAAACGACCTCACTGAGGC
GGCATATAGTCTCTCCCGGGATCAAAAACGTATGCTGTATCTGTTCGTTGACCAGATCAGAAAATCTGAT
GGCACCCTACAGGAACATGACGGTATCTGCGAGATCCATGTTGCTAAATATGCTGAAATATTCGGATTGA
CCTCTGCGGAAGCCAGTAAGGATATACGGCAGGCATTGAAGAGTTTCGCGGGGAAGGAAGTGGTTTTTTA
TCGCCCTGAAGAGGATGCCGGCGATGAAAAAGGCTATGAATCTTTTCCTTGGTTTATCAAACGTGCGCAC
AGTCCATCCAGAGGGCTTTACAGTGTACATATCAACCCATATCTCATTCCCTTCTTTATCGGGTTACAGA
ACCGGTTTACGCAGTTTCGGCTTAGTGAAACAAAAGAAATCACCAATCCGTATGCCATGCGTTTATACGA
ATCCCTGTGTCAGTATCGTAAGCCGGATGGCTCAGGCATCGTCTCTCTGAAAATCGACTGGATCATAGAG
CGTTACCAGCTGCCTCAAAGTTACCAGCGTATGCCTGACTTCCGCCGCCGCTTCCTGCAGGTCTGTGTTA
ATGAGATCAACAGCAGAACTCCAATGCGCCTCTCATACATTGAGAAAAAGAAAGGCCGCCAGACGACTCA
TATCGTATTTTCCTTCCGCGATATCACTTCCATGACGACAGGATAGTCTGAGGGTTATCTGTCACAGATT
TGAGGGTGGTTCGTCACATTTGTTCTGACCTACTGAGGGTAATTTGTCACAGTTTTGCTGTTTCCTTCAG
CCTGCATGGATTTTCTCATACTTTTTGAACTGTAATTTTTAAGGAAGCCAAATTTGAGGGCAGTTTGTCA
CAGTTGATTTCCTTCTCTTTCCCTTCGTCATGTGACCTGATATCGGGGGTTAGTTCGTCATCATTGATGA
GGGTTGATTATCACAGTTTATTACTCTGAATTGGCTATCCGCGTGTGTACCTCTACCTGGAGTTTTTCCC
ACGGTGGATATTTCTTCTTGCGCTGAGCGTAAGAGCTATCTGACAGAACAGTTCTTCTTTGCTTCCTCGC
CAGTTCGCTCGCTATGCTCGGTTACACGGCTGCGGCGAGCGCTAGTGATAATAAGTGACTGAGGTATGTG
CTCCTCTTATCTCCTTTTGTAGTGTTGCTCTTATTTTAAACAACTTTGCGGTTTTTTGATGACTTTGCGA
TTTTGTTGTTGCTTTGCAGTAAATTGCAAGATTTAATAAAAAAACGCAAAGCAATGATTAAAGGATGTTC
AGAATGAAACTCATGGAAACACTTAACCAGTGCATAAACGCTGGTCATGAAATGACGAAGGCTATCGCCA
TTGCACAGTTTAATGATGACAGCCCGGAAGCGAGGAAAATAACCCGGCGCTGGAGAATAGGTGAAGCAGC
GGATTTAGTTGGGGTTTCTTCTCAGGCTATCAGAGATGCCGAGAAAGCAGGGCGACTACCGCACCCGGAT
ATGGAAATTCGAGGACGGGTTGAGCAACGAGTTGGTTATACAATTGAACAAATTAATCATATGCGTGATG
TGTTTGGTACGCGATTGCGACGTGCTGAAGACGTATTTCCACCGGTGATCGGGGTTGCTGCTCATAAAGG
TGGCGTTTACAAAACCTCAGTTTCTGTTCATCTTGCTCAGGATCTGGCTCTGAAGGGGCTACGAGTTTTG
CTCGTGGAAGGTAACGACCCCCAGGGAACAGCCTCAATGTATCACGGATGGGTACCAGATCTTCATATTC
ATGCAGAAGACACTCTCCTGCCTTTCTATCTTGGGGAAAAGGACGATGTCACTTATGCAATAAAGCCCAC
TTGCTGGCCGGGGCTTGACATTATTCCTTCCTGTCTGGCTCTGCACCGTATTGAAACTGAGTTAATGGGC
AAATTTGATGAAGGTAAACTGCCCACCGATCCACACCTGATGCTCCGACTGGCCATTGAAACTGTTGCTC
ATGACTATGATGTCATAGTTATTGACAGCGCACCTAACCTGGGTATCGGCACGATTAATGTCGTATGTGC
TGCTGATGTGCTGATTGTTCCCACGCCTGCTGAGTTGTTTGACTACACCTCCGCACTGCAGTTTTTCGAT
ATGCTTCGTGATCTGCTCAAGAACGTTGATCTTAAAGGGTTCGAGCCTGATGTACGTATTTTGCTTACCA
AATACAGCAATAGTAATGGCTCTCAGTCCCCGTGGATGGAGGAGCAAATTCGGGATGCCTGGGGAAGCAT
GGTTCTAAAAAATGTTGTACGTGAAACGGATGAAGTTGGTAAAGGTCAGATCCGGATGAGAACTGTTTTT
GAACAGGCCATTGATCAACGCTCCTCAACTGGTGCCTGGAGAAATGCTCTTTCTATTTGGGAACCTGTCT
GCAATGAAATTTTCGATCGTCTGATTAAACCACGCTGGGAGATTAGATAATGAAGCGTGCGCCTGTTATT
CCAAAACATACGCTCAATACTCAACCGGTTGAAGATACTTCGTTATCGACACCAGCTGCCCCGATGGTGG
ATTCGTTAATTGCGCGCGTAGGAGTAATGGCTCGCGGTAATGCCATTACTTTGCCTGTATGTGGTCGGGA
TGTGAAGTTTACTCTTGAAGTGCTCCGGGGTGATAGTGTTGAGAAGACCTCTCGGGTATGGTCAGGTAAT
GAACGTGACCAGGAGCTGCTTACTGAGGACGCACTGGATGATCTCATCCCTTCTTTTCTACTGACTGGTC
AACAGACACCGGCGTTCGGTCGAAGAGTATCTGGTGTCATAGAAATTGCCGATGGGAGTCGCCGTCGTAA
AGCTGCTGCACTTACCGAAAGTGATTATCGTGTTCTGGTTGGCGAGCTGGATGATGAGCAGATGGCTGCA
TTATCCAGATTGGGTAACGATTATCGCCCAACAAGTGCTTATGAACGTGGTCAGCGTTATGCAAGCCGAT
TGCAGAATGAATTTGCTGGAAATATTTCTGCGCTGGCTGATGCGGAAAATATTTCACGTAAGATTATTAC
CCGCTGTATCAACACCGCCAAATTGCCTAAATCAGTTGTTGCTCTTTTTTCTCACCCCGGTGAACTATCT
GCCCGGTCAGGTGATGCACTTCAAAAAGCCTTTACAGATAAAGAGGAATTACTTAAGCAGCAGGCATCTA
ACCTTCATGAGCAGAAAAAAGCTGGGGTGATATTTGAAGCTGAAGAAGTTATCACTCTTTTAACTTCTGT
GCTTAAAACGTCATCTGCATCAAGAACTAGTTTAAGCTCACGACATCAGTTTGCTCCTGGAGCGACAGTA
TTGTATAAGGGCGATAAAATGGTGCTTAACCTGGACAGGTCTCGTGTTCCAACTGAGTGTATAGAGAAAA
TTGAGGCCATTCTTAAGGAACTTGAAAAGCCAGCACCCTGATGCGACCACGTTTTAGTCTACGTTTATCT
GTCTTTACTTAATGTCCTTTGTTACAGGCCAGAAAGCATAACTGGCCTGAATATTCTCTCTGGGCCCACT
GTTCCACTTGTATCGTCGGTCTGATAATCAGACTGGGACCACGGTCCCACTCGTATCGTCGGTCTGATTA
TTAGTCTGGGACCACGGTCCCACTCGTATCGTCGGTCTGATTATTAGTCTGGGACCACGGTCCCACTCGT
ATCGTCGGTCTGATAATCAGACTGGGACCACGGTCCCACTCGTATCGTCGGTCTGATTATTAGTCTGGGA
CCATGGTCCCACTCGTATCGTCGGTCTGATTATTAGTCTGGGACCACGGTCCCACTCGTATCGTCGGTCT
GATTATTAGTCTGGAACCACGGTCCCACTCGTATCGTCGGTCTGATTATTAGTCTGGGACCACGGTCCCA
CTCGTATCGTCGGTCTGATTATTAGTCTGGGACCACGATCCCACTCGTGTTGTCGGTCTGATTATCGGTC
TGGGACCACGGTCCCACTTGTATTGTCGATCAGACTATCAGCGTGAGACTACGATTCCATCAATGCCTGT
CAAGGGCAAGTATTGACATGTCGTCGTAACCTGTAGAACGGAGTAACCTCGGTGTGCGGTTGTATGCCTG
CTGTGGATTGCTGCTGTGTCCTGCTTATCCACAACATTTTGCGCACGGTTATGTGGACAAAATACCTGGT
TACCCAGGCCGTGCCGGCACGTTAACCGGGCTGCATCCGATGCAAGTGTGTCGCTGTCGACGAGCTCGCG
AGCTCGGACATGAGGTTGCCCCGTATTCAGTGTCGCTGATTTGTATTGTCTGAAGTTGTTTTTACGTTAA
GTTGATGCAGATCAATTAATACGATACCTGCGTCATAATTGATTATTTGACGTGGTTTGATGGCCTCCAC
GCACGTTGTGATATGTAGATGATAATCATTATCACTTTACGGGTCCTTTCCGGTGATCCGACAGGTTACG
GGGCGGCGACCTCGCGGGTTTTCGCTATTTATGAAAATTTTCCGGTTTAAGGCGTTTCCGTTCTTCTTCG
TCATAACTTAATGTTTTTATTTAAAATACCCTCTGAAAAGAAAGGAAACGACAGGTGCTGAAAGCGAGCT
TTTTGGCCTCTGTCGTTTCCTTTCTCTGTTTTTGTCCGTGGAATGAACAATGGAAGTCCTGGCGTAATAG
CGAAGAGGCCCGCACCGATCGCCCTTCCCAACAGTTGCGCAGCCTGAATGGCGAATGGCGCCTGATGCGG
TATTTTCTCCTTACGCATCTGTGCGGTATTTCACACCGCATATGGTGCACTCTCAGTACAATCTGCTCTG
ATGCCGCATAGTTAAGCCAGCCCCGACACCCGCCAACACCCGCTGACGCGCCCTGACGGGCTTGTCTGCT
CCCGGCATCCGCTTACAGACAAGCTGTGACCGTCTCCGGGAGCTGCATGTGTCAGAGGTTTTCACCGTCA
TCACCGAAACGCGCGAGACGAAAGGGCCTCGTGATACGCCTATTTTTATAGGTTAATGTCATGATAATAA
TGGTTTCTTAGACGTCAGGTGGCACTTTTCGGGGAAATGTGCGCGGAACCCCTATTTGTTTATTTTTCTA
AATACATTCAAATATGTATCCGCTCATGAGACAATAACCCTGATAAATGCTTCAATAATATTGAAAAAGG
AAGAGTATGAGTATTCAACATTTCCGTGTCGCCCTTATTCCCTTTTTTGCGGCATTTTGCCTTCCTGTTT
TTGCTCACCCAGAAACGCTGGTGAAAGTAAAAGATGCTGAAGATCAGTTGGGTGCACGAGTGGGTTACAT
CGAACTGGATCTCAACAGCGGTAAGATCCTTGAGAGTTTTCGCCCCGAAGAACGTTTTCCAATGATGAGC
ACTTTTAAAGTTCTGCTATGTGGCGCGGTATTATCCCGTATTGACGCCGGGCAAGAGCAACTCGGTCGCC
GCATACACTATTCTCAGAATGACTTGGTTGAGTACTCACCAGTCACAGAAAAGCATCTTACGGATGGCAT
GACAGTAAGAGAATTATGCAGTGCTGCCATAACCATGAGTGATAACACTGCGGCCAACTTACTTCTGACA
ACGATCGGAGGACCGAAGGAGCTAACCGCTTTTTTGCACAACATGGGGGATCATGTAACTCGCCTTGATC
GTTGGGAACCGGAGCTGAATGAAGCCATACCAAACGACGAGCGTGACACCACGATGCCTGTAGCAATGGC
AACAACGTTGCGCAAACTATTAACTGGCGAACTACTTACTCTAGCTTCCCGGCAACAATTAATAGACTGG
ATGGAGGCGGATAAAGTTGCAGGACCACTTCTGCGCTCGGCCCTTCCGGCTGGCTGGTTTATTGCTGATA
AATCTGGAGCCGGTGAGCGTGGGTCTCGCGGTATCATTGCAGCACTGGGGCCAGATGGTAAGCCCTCCCG
TATCGTAGTTATCTACACGACGGGGAGTCAGGCAACTATGGATGAACGAAATAGACAGATCGCTGAGATA
GGTGCCTCACTGATTAAGCATTGGTAACTGTCAGACCAAGTTTACTCATATATACTTTAGATTGATTTAA
AACTTCATTTTTAATTTAAAAGGATCTAGGTGAAGATCCTTTTTGATAATCTCATGACCAAAATCCCTTA
ACGTGAGTTTTCGTTCCACTGAGCGTCAGACCCCGTAGAAAAGATCAAAGGATCTTCTTGAGATCCTTTT
TTTCTGCGCGTAATCTGCTGCTTGCAAACAAAAAAACCACCGCTACCAGCGGTGGTTTGTTTGCCGGATC
AAGAGCTACCAACTCTTTTTCCGAAGGTAACTGGCTTCAGCAGAGCGCAGATACCAAATACTGTTCTTCT
AGTGTAGCCGTAGTTAGGCCACCACTTCAAGAACTCTGTAGCACCGCCTACATACCTCGCTCTGCTAATC
CTGTTACCAGTGGCTGCTGCCAGTGGCGATAAGTCGTGTCTTACCGGGTTGGACTCAAGACGATAGTTAC
CGGATAAGGCGCAGCGGTCGGGCTGAACGGGGGGTTCGTGCACACAGCCCAGCTTGGAGCGAACGACCTA
CACCGAACTGAGATACCTACAGCGTGAGCTATGAGAAAGCGCCACGCTTCCCGAAGGGAGAAAGGCGGAC
AGGTATCCGGTAAGCGGCAGGGTCGGAACAGGAGAGCGCACGAGGGAGCTTCCAGGGGGAAACGCCTGGT
ATCTTTATAGTCCTGTCGGGTTTCGCCACCTCTGACTTGAGCGTCGATTTTTGTGATGCTCGTCAGGGGG
GCGGAGCCTATGGAAAAACGCCAGCAACGCGGCCTTTTTACGGTTCCTGGCCTTTTGCTGGCCTTTTGCT
CACATGTTCTTTCCTGCGTTATCCCCTGATTCTGTGGATAACCGTATTACCGCCTTTGAGTGAGCTGATA
CCGCTCGCCGCAGCCGAACGACCGAGCGCAGCGAGTCAGTGAGCGAGGAAGCGGAGGAGCGCCCAATACG
CAAACCGCCTCTGTTTAAACGTTGGCCGATTCATTAATGCAGCTTGCGCCGTTCCACTTCGATGCGTCAG
TGAAGCGACATGAGGCGCGCCCGTATTCAGTGTCGCTGATTTGTATTGTCTGAAGTTGTTTTTACGTTAA
GTTGAAGCAGATCAATTAATACGATACCTGCGTCATAATTGATTATTTGACGTGGTTTGATGGCCTCCAC
GCACGTTGTGATATGTAGAAGATAATCATTATCACTTTACGGGTCCTTTCCGGTGATCCGACAGGTTACG
GGGCGGCGACCTCGCGGGTTTTCGCTATTTATGAAAATTTTCCGGTTTAAGGCGTTTCCGTTCTTCTTCG
TCATAACTTAATGAATTTATTTAAAATACCCTCTGAAAAGAAAGGAAACGACAGGTGCTGAAAGCGAGCT
TTTTGGCCTCTGTCGTTTCCTTTCTCTGTTTTTGTCCGTGGAATGAACAATGGAAGTCCGAGCTCATCGC
TAATAACTTCGTATAGCATACATTATACGAAGTTATATTCGATGCGGCCGC
Features (pLannotate 1.2.2; 22 found; start..end, strand, type, name):
      1..19      +  promoter       T7 promoter: promoter for bacteriophage T7 RNA polymerase
    144..161     -  promoter       SP6 promoter (fragment): promoter for bacteriophage SP6 RNA polymerase
    200..217     +  promoter       tet promoter (fragment): E. coli promoter for tetracycline efflux protein gene
    302..961     -  CDS            CmR: chloramphenicol acetyltransferase; cat; confers resistance to chloramphenicol
    962..1064    -  promoter       cat promoter: promoter of the E. coli cat gene encoding chloramphenicol acetyltransferase
   1180..1524    +  CDS            resD (fragment): REDF_ECOLI - Also known as D. Protein inferred from homology: Swiss-Prot protein existence level 3. Acts as a repressor of transcription and as a site-specific resolvase that cleaves at the RfsF site. From Escherichia coli (strain K12).
   1991..2210    +  rep_origin     ori2: secondary origin of replication for the bacterial F plasmid; also known as oriS
   2301..3056    +  CDS            repE: replication initiation protein for the bacterial F plasmid; repE
   3059..3309    +  misc_feature   incC: incC; incompatibility region of the bacterial F plasmid
   3635..4810    +  CDS            sopA: partitioning protein for the bacterial F plasmid; sopA
   4810..5781    +  CDS            sopB: partitioning protein for the bacterial F plasmid; sopB
   5854..6327    +  misc_feature   sopC: sopC; centromere-like partitioning region of the bacterial F plasmid
   6427..6573    +  CDS            yuaZ (fragment): YUAZ_ECO57 - Protein predicted: Swiss-Prot protein existence level 4. From Escherichia coli O157:H7.
   6587..6985    -  misc_feature   cos: lambda cos site; allows packaging into phage lambda particles
   6989..7055    +  CDS            lacZα (fragment): LacZα fragment of β-galactosidase; lacZ fragment
   7061..7160    -  misc_feature   bom (fragment): basis of mobility region from pBR322
   7262..7297    -  CDS            rop (fragment): Rop protein, which maintains plasmids at low copy number; rop
   7392..7496    +  promoter       AmpR promoter: bla
   7497..8357    +  CDS            AmpR: β-lactamase; bla; confers resistance to ampicillin, carbenicillin, and related antibiotics
   8528..9116    +  rep_origin     ori: high-copy-number ColE1/pMB1/pBR322/pUC origin of replication
   9400..9785    -  misc_feature   cos: lambda cos site; allows packaging into phage lambda particles
   9803..9836    +  protein_bind   loxP: Cre-mediated recombination occurs in the 8-bp core sequence (GCATACAT). Cre recombinase
