[The description below was written by a language model from this plasmid's Addgene catalogue record and pLannotate feature annotations shown in this document.]
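Description:
pFosill-4 is an empty fosmid cloning vector derived from pFOS1, designed so that large genomic inserts cloned into it can later be converted into libraries sequenceable on Illumina instruments. The catalogue classes it as a bacterial expression vector, but it carries no insert and functions as a library backbone. The two sequence records (one from the depositor, one from repository sequencing) are about 9.85 kb, differ by only a few bases, and give the same annotation.

The annotation shows two modules. The first is the F-plasmid replicon: ori2 (oriS), the repE initiator, the incC incompatibility region and the sopA/sopB/sopC partitioning system, which together give stable, low-copy maintenance of large inserts, alongside a chloramphenicol resistance gene under its own cat promoter. The second is a pBR322/pUC-type segment with a ColE1-family origin and an ampicillin resistance gene, with fragments of bom, rop and lacZα. It is bracketed by two lambda cos sites. In pFOS1-type vectors this dual-cos arrangement lets the vector be cut into arms for ligation to roughly 40 kb DNA fragments and packaging into lambda particles, with the intervening high-copy segment typically lost from the resulting fosmids. The record lists ampicillin as the selection for the empty vector. A loxP site is also present.

The cloning site lies between T7 and SP6 promoter sequences. According to the record, it was modified to carry Nb.BbvCI nicking sites and the Illumina SBS3 and SBS8 sequencing primer sequences, and SapI sites were removed from the backbone. These small elements are not annotated in the feature tables. The nicking sites and adapter sequences flanking the insert support paired-end sequencing of the fosmid insert ends.
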