Addgene plasmid #89698: pFosill-4
Purpose: (Empty Backbone) to make Fosmids that can be converted into Illumina sequencable libraries
Depositing lab: Andreas Gnirke. Depositing organization: Broad Institute. Publication: Paired-end sequencing of Fosmid libraries by Illumina. Williams LJ, Tabbaa DG, Li N, Berlin AM, Shea TP, Maccallum I, Lawrence MS, Drier Y, Getz G, Young SK, Jaffe DB, Nusbaum C, Gnirke A. Genome Res. 2012 Nov;22(11):2241-9. doi: 10.1101/gr.138925.112. Epub 2012 Jul 16. PubMed 22800726.
Backbone
  Vector backbone: pFOS1
  Backbone size (bp): 9738
  Modifications to backbone: Removed SapI sites from backbone.Inserted Nb.BbvCI nicking sites, SBS3 and SBS8 Illumina sequences into cloning site.
  Vector type: Bacterial Expression
Growth in bacteria
  Bacterial resistance: Ampicillin, 100 μg/mL
  Growth temperature: 30°C
  Growth strain: Stbl2
  Copy number: Unknown
Gene/Insert
  Cloning method: Restriction Enzyme
Terms and licenses: Academic/Nonprofit Terms; Industry Terms: Not Available to Industry
How to cite: pFosill-4 was a gift from Andreas Gnirke (Addgene plasmid # 89698 ; http://n2t.net/addgene:89698 ; RRID:Addgene_89698)
